Addgene plasmid #58698: pLKO.1 shJUND puro
Purpose: Lentiviral shRNA vector for knockdown of human JUND
Depositing lab: Kevin Janes. Depositing organization: University of Virginia. Publication: A time- and matrix-dependent TGFBR3-JUND-KRT5 regulatory circuit in single breast epithelial cells and basal-like premalignancies. Wang CC, Bajikar SS, Jamal L, Atkins KA, Janes KA. Nat Cell Biol. 2014 Apr;16(4):345-56. doi: 10.1038/ncb2930. Epub 2014 Mar 23. PubMed 24658685.
Backbone
  Vector backbone: pLKO.1
  Backbone manufacturer: Weinberg Lab (Addgene plasmid 8453)
  Total vector size (bp): 7032
  Vector type: Mammalian Expression, Lentiviral
  Selectable markers: Puromycin
Growth in bacteria
  Bacterial resistance: Ampicillin, 100 μg/mL
  Growth temperature: 37°C
  Growth strain: Stbl3
  Copy number: High Copy
Gene/Insert
  Gene/Insert name: shJUND
  gRNA/shRNA sequence: ccggGCGCCTGGAAGAGAAAGTGAActcgagTTCACTTTCTCTTCCAGGCGCttttt
  Species: H. sapiens (human)
  GenBank ID: NM_005354
  Entrez Gene: JUND (a.k.a. AP-1)
  Cloning method: Restriction Enzyme; 5′ cloning site AgeI (unknown if destroyed); 3′ cloning site EcoRI (unknown if destroyed)
  Sequencing primers: 5′ LKO.1 5'
Terms and licenses: Academic/Nonprofit Terms; Industry Terms: Not Available to Industry
Depositor comments: This construct was obtained from the TRC (#TRCN0000014974) and potently knocks down junD expression after 3 x 500 microL infection in MCF10A cells. The specificity of this construct has been confirmed by addback with mouse junD, which is resistant to this shRNA.
How to cite: pLKO.1 shJUND puro was a gift from Kevin Janes (Addgene plasmid # 58698 ; http://n2t.net/addgene:58698 ; RRID:Addgene_58698)
