[The description below was written by a language model from this plasmid's Addgene catalogue record.]
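Description:
pLKO.1 shJUND puro is a lentiviral shRNA vector built on the pLKO.1 backbone for stable knockdown of human JUND, a member of the AP-1 transcription factor family. The plasmid has a recorded total size of about 7 kb, is maintained at high copy in bacteria under ampicillin selection, and is propagated in a recombination-deficient strain, as is usual for lentiviral plasmids with repeated LTR sequences. In mammalian cells, transduced populations are selected with puromycin.

The payload is a short hairpin cassette cloned between the AgeI and EcoRI sites of the backbone; the record does not say whether those sites survive cloning. The hairpin consists of a sense and an antisense arm targeting the human JUND transcript, separated by a short loop and followed by a run of thymidines that acts as a Pol III terminator. The record contains no feature table and does not name the promoters. pLKO.1 vectors generally drive the hairpin from a U6 Pol III promoter and express the puromycin resistance gene from a separate Pol II promoter, all within LTRs that allow packaging into lentiviral particles when helper plasmids are supplied in trans, but these elements are not listed here.

According to the depositor, the hairpin originates from the TRC shRNA collection and strongly reduces junD expression after repeated infection of MCF10A breast epithelial cells. Its specificity was confirmed by add-back of mouse junD, which is resistant to this shRNA. The construct was used to study a TGFBR3-JUND-KRT5 regulatory circuit in breast epithelial cells, and it suits loss-of-function experiments on JUND in human cells.
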