>Addgene plasmid #58698 | pLKO.1 shJUND puro | addgene partial sequence | sequence record 93845 | hU6-F 5'-GAGGGCCTATTTCCCATGATT-3'
CGAATACAAGGCTGTTAGAGAGATAATTGGAATTAATTTGACTGTAAACACAAAGATATTAGTACAAAAT
ACGTGACGTAGAAAGTAATAATTTCTTGGGTAGTTTGCAGTTTTAAAATTATGTTTTAAAATGGACTATC
ATATGCTTACCGTAACTTGAAAGTATTTCGATTTCTTGGCTTTATATATCTTGTGGAAAGGACGAAACAC
CGGGCGCCTGGAAGAGAAA
