>Addgene plasmid #58698 | pLKO.1 shJUND puro | addgene partial sequence | sequence record 96850 | hU6-F 5'-GAGGGCCTATTTCCCATGATT-3'
CAAGGCTGTTAGAGAGATAATTGGAATTAATTTGACTGTAAACACAAAGATATTAGTACAAAATACGTGA
CGTAGAAAGTAATAATTTCTTGGGTAGTTTGCAGTTTTAAAATTATGTTTTAAAATGGACTATCATATGC
TTACCGTAACTTGAAAGTATTTCGATTTCTTGGCTTTATATATCTTGTGGAAAGGACGAAACACCGGGCG
CCTGGAAGAGAAAGTGAACTCGAGTTCACTTTCTCTTCCAGGCGCTTTTTAATTCTCGACCTCGAGACAA
ATGGCAGTATTCATCCACAATTTTAAAAGAAAAGGGGGGATTGGGGGGTACAGTGCAGGGGAAAGAATAG
TAGACATAATAGCAACAGACATACAAACTAAAGAATTACAAAAACAAATTACAAAAATTCAAAATTTTCG
GGTTTATTACAGGGACAGCAGAGATCCACTTTGGCCGCGGCTCGAGGGGGTTGGGGTTGCGCCTTTTCCA
AGGCAGCCCTGGGTTTGCGCAGGGACGCGGCTGCTCTGGGCGTGGTTCCGGGAAACGCAGCGGCGCCGAC
CCTGGGTCTCGCACATTCTTCACGTCCGTTCGCAGCGTCACCCGGATCTTCGCCGCTACCCTTGTGGGCC
CCCCGGCGACGCTTCCTGCTCCGCCCCTAAGTCGGGAAGGTTCCTTGCGGTTCGCGGCGTGCCGGACGTG
ACAAACGGAAGCCGCACGTCTCACTAGTACCCTCGCAGACGGACAGCGCCAGGGAGCAATGGCAGCGCGC
CGACCGCGATGGGCTGTGGCCAATAGCGGCTGCTCAGCAGGGCGCGCCGAGAGCAGCGGCCGGAAGGGGC
GGTGCGGGAAGGCGGGGTGTGGGGCGGTAGTGTGGGCCCTGTTCCTGCCCGCGCGGTGTTCCGCATTCTG
CAAGCCTCCGGAGCGCACGTCGGCAGTCGGCTCCCTCGTTGACCGAATCACCGACCTCTCTCCCAGGGGA
CCACCGGAGCTTCCATGACCCGAGTACAGCCCACGGGGCGCCTCGCCCCCGCGA
